>Addgene plasmid #233602 | PM-frNFAST | addgene full sequence | sequence record 468026 | Addgene NGS Result
GACGGATCGGGAGATCTCCCGATCCCCTATGGTGCACTCTCAGTACAATCTGCTCTGATGCCGCATAGTT
AAGCCAGTATCTGCTCCCTGCTTGTGTGTTGGAGGTCGCTGAGTAGTGCGCGAGCAAAATTTAAGCTACA
ACAAGGCAAGGCTTGACCGACAATTGCATGAAGAATCTGCTTAGGGTTAGGCGTTTTGCGCTGCTTCGCG
ATGTACGGGCCAGATATACGCGTTGACATTGATTATTGACTAGTTATTAATAGTAATCAATTACGGGGTC
ATTAGTTCATAGCCCATATATGGAGTTCCGCGTTACATAACTTACGGTAAATGGCCCGCCTGGCTGACCG
CCCAACGACCCCCGCCCATTGACGTCAATAATGACGTATGTTCCCATAGTAACGCCAATAGGGACTTTCC
ATTGACGTCAATGGGTGGAGTATTTACGGTAAACTGCCCACTTGGCAGTACATCAAGTGTATCATATGCC
AAGTACGCCCCCTATTGACGTCAATGACGGTAAATGGCCCGCCTGGCATTATGCCCAGTACATGACCTTA
TGGGACTTTCCTACTTGGCAGTACATCTACGTATTAGTCATCGCTATTACCATGGTGATGCGGTTTTGGC
AGTACATCAATGGGCGTGGATAGCGGTTTGACTCACGGGGATTTCCAAGTCTCCACCCCATTGACGTCAA
TGGGAGTTTGTTTTGGCACCAAAATCAACGGGACTTTCCAAAATGTCGTAACAACTCCGCCCCATTGACG
CAAATGGGCGGTAGGCGTGTACGGTGGGAGGTCTATATAAGCAGAGCTCTCTGGCTAACTAGAGAACCCA
CTGCTTACTGGCTTATCGAAATTAATACGACTCACTATAGGGAGACCCAAGCTTGCCACCATGGGCTGCA
TCAAGTCCAAGGGCAAGGACTCCGCCGGCGGCGAACAAAAACTTATTTCTGAAGAGGACTTGGAATTCGG
CAGCGGAGGAGGCTCCGGAGGAGGCGGCAGCGGCGGAGGGAAGAAAAGCGGAGGCGGAGGCTCCGGAATG
GAGCATGTTGCCTTTGGCAGTGAGGACATCGAGAACACTTTGGCCAAAATGGACGACGGACAACTGGATG
GGTTGGCCTTTGGCGCAATTCAGCTCGATGGTGACGGGAATATCCTGCAGTACAATGCTGCTGAAGGAGA
CATCACAGGCAGAGATCCCAAACAGGTGATTGGGAAGAACTTATTCAAGGATGTTGCACCTGGAACGGTT
TCCTCCGGGTTTTACGGCAAATTCAAGGAAGGCGTAGCGTCAGGGAATCTGAACACCATGTTCGAATGGA
TGATACCGACAAGCAGGGGACCAACCAAGGTCAAGATACACATGAAGAAAGCCCTTTCCTAAGGTACCGA
GCTCGGATCCACTAGTAACGGCCGCCAGTGTGCTGGAATTCTGCAGATATCCATCACACTGGCGGCCGCT
CGAGCATGCATCTAGAGGGCCCTATTCTATAGTGTCACCTAAATGCTAGAGCTCGCTGATCAGCCTCGAC
TGTGCCTTCTAGTTGCCAGCCATCTGTTGTTTGCCCCTCCCCCGTGCCTTCCTTGACCCTGGAAGGTGCC
ACTCCCACTGTCCTTTCCTAATAAAATGAGGAAATTGCATCGCATTGTCTGAGTAGGTGTCATTCTATTC
TGGGGGGTGGGGTGGGGCAGGACAGCAAGGGGGAGGATTGGGAAGACAATAGCAGGCATGCTGGGGATGC
GGTGGGCTCTATGGCTTCTGAGGCGGAAAGAACCAGCTGGGGCTCTAGGGGGTATCCCC
[124 nt withheld, positions 1810-1933]
C
[91 nt withheld, positions 1935-2025]
A
[49 nt withheld, positions 2027-2075]
CCTTTGACGTTGGAGTCCACGTTCTTT
[37 nt withheld, positions 2103-2139]
ACCCTATCTCGGTCTATTCTTTTGATTTATAAGGGATTTTGCCGATTTCGGCCTATTGGTTAAAAAATGA
GCTGATTTAACAAAAATTTAACGCGAATTAATTCTGTGGAATGTGTGTCAGTTAGGGTGTGGAAAGTCCC
CAGGCTCCCCAGCAGGCAGAAGTATGCAAAGCATGCATCTCAATTAGTCAGCAACCAGGTGTGGAAAGTC
CCCAGGCTCCCCAGCAGGCAGAAGTATGCAAAGCATGCATCTCAATTAGTCAGCAACCATAGTCCCGCCC
CTAACTCCGCCCATCCCGCCCCTAACTCCGCCCAGTTCCGCCCATTCTCCGCCCCATGGCTGACTAATTT
TTTTTATTTATGCAGAGGCCGAGGCCGCCTCTGCCTCTGAGCTATTCCAGAAGTAGTGAGGAGGCTTTTT
TGGAGGCCTAGGCTTTTGCAAAAAGCTCCCGGGAGCTTGTATATCCATTTTCGGATCTGATCAAGAGACA
GGATGAGGATCGTTTCGCATGATTGAACAAGATGGATTGCACGCAGGTTCTCCGGCCGCTTGGGTGGAGA
GGCTATTCGGCTATGACTGGGCACAACAGACAATCGGCTGCTCTGATGCCGCCGTGTTCCGGCTGTCAGC
GCAGGGGCGCCCGGTTCTTTTTGTCAAGACCGACCTGTCCGGTGCCCTGAATGAACTGCAGGACGAGGCA
GCGCGGCTATCGTGGCTGGCCACGACGGGCGTTCCTTGCGCAGCTGTGCTCGACGTTGTCACTGAAGCGG
GAAGGGACTGGCTGCTATTGGGCGAAGTGCCGGGGCAGGATCTCCTGTCATCTCACCTTGCTCCTGCCGA
GAAAGTATCCATCATGGCTGATGCAATGCGGCGGCTGCATACGCTTGATCCGGCTACCTGCCCATTCGAC
CACCAAGCGAAACATCGCATCGAGCGAGCACGTACTCGGATGGAAGCCGGTCTTGTCGATCAGGATGATC
TGGACGAAGAGCATCAGGGGCTCGCGCCAGCCGAACTGTTCGCCAGGCTCAAGGCGCGCATGCCCGACGG
CGAGGATCTCGTCGTGACCCATGGCGATGCCTGCTTGCCGAATATCATGGTGGAAAATGGCCGCTTTTCT
GGATTCATCGACTGTGGCCGGCTGGGTGTGGCGGACCGCTATCAGGACATAGCGTTGGCTACCCGTGATA
TTGCTGAAGAGCTTGGCGGCGAATGGGCTGACCGCTTCCTCGTGCTTTACGGTATCGCCGCTCCCGATTC
GCAGCGCATCGCCTTCTATCGCCTTCTTGACGAGTTCTTCTGAGCGGGACTCTGGGGTTCGAAATGACCG
ACCAAGCGACGCCCAACCTGCCATCACGAGATTTCGATTCCACCGCCGCCTTCTATGAAAGGTTGGGCTT
CGGAATCGTTTTCCGGGACGCCGGCTGGATGATCCTCCAGCGCGGGGATCTCATGCTGGAGTTCTTCGCC
CACCCCAACTTGTTTATTGCAGCTTATAATGGTTACAAATAAAGCAATAGCATCACAAATTTCACAAATA
AAGCATTTTTTTCACTGCATTCTAGTTGTGGTTTGTCCAAACTCATCAATGTATCTTATCATGTCTGTAT
ACCGTCGACCTCTAGCTAGAGCTTGGCGTAATCATGGTCATAGCTGTTTCCTGTGTGAAATTGTTATCCG
CTCACAATTCCACACAACATACGAGCCGGAAGCATAAAGTGTAAAGCCTGGGGTGCCTAATGAGTGAGCT
AACTCACATTAATTGCGTTGCGCTCACTGCCCGCTTTCCAGTCGGGAAACCTGTCGTGCCAGCTGCATTA
ATGAATCGGCCAACGCGCGGGGAGAGGCGGTTTGCGTATTGGGCGCTCTTCCGCTTCCTCGCTCACTGAC
TCGCTGCGCTCGGTCGTTCGGCTGCGGCGAGCGGTATCAGCTCACTCAAAGGCGGTAATACGGTTATCCA
CAGAATCAGGGGATAACGCAGGAAAGAACATGTGAGCAAAAGGCCAGCAAAAGGCCAGGAACCGTAAAAA
GGCCGCGTTGCTGGCGTTTTTCCATAGGCTCCGCCCCCCTGACGAGCATCACAAAAATCGACGCTCAAGT
CAGAGGTGGCGAAACCCGACAGGACTATAAAGATACCAGGCGTTTCCCCCTGGAAGCTCCCTCGTGCGCT
CTCCTGTTCCGACCCTGCCGCTTACCGGATACCTGTCCGCCTTTCTCCCTTCGGGAAGCGTGGCGCTTTC
TCATAGCTCACGCTGTAGGTATCTCAGTTCGGTGTAGGTCGTTCGCTCCAAGCTGGGCTGTGTGCACGAA
CCCCCCGTTCAGCCCGACCGCTGCGCCTTATCCGGTAACTATCGTCTTGAGTCCAACCCGGTAAGACACG
ACTTATCGCCACTGGCAGCAGCCACTGGTAACAGGATTAGCAGAGCGAGGTATGTAGGCGGTGCTACAGA
GTTCTTGAAGTGGTGGCCTAACTACGGCTACACTAGAAGAACAGTATTTGGTATCTGCGCTCTGCTGAAG
CCAGTTACCTTCGGAAAAAGAGTTGGTAGCTCTTGATCCGGCAAACAAACCACCGCTGGTAGCGGTGGTT
TTTTTGTTTGCAAGCAGCAGATTACGCGCAGAAAAAAAGGATCTCAAGAAGATCCTTTGATCTTTTCTAC
GGGGTCTGACGCTCAGTGGAACGAAAACTCACGTTAAGGGATTTTGGTCATGAGATTATCAAAAAGGATC
TTCACCTAGATCCTTTTAAATTAAAAATGAAGTTTTAAATCAATCTAAAGTATATATGAGTAAACTTGGT
CTGACAGTTACCAATGCTTAATCAGTGAGGCACCTATCTCAGCGATCTGTCTATTTCGTTCATCCATAGT
TGCCTGACTCCCCGTCGTGTAGATAACTACGATACGGGAGGGCTTACCATCTGGCCCCAGTGCTGCAATG
ATACCGCGAGACCCACGCTCACCGGCTCCAGATTTATCAGCAATAAACCAGCCAGCCGGAAGGGCCGAGC
GCAGAAGTGGTCCTGCAACTTTATCCGCCTCCATCCAGTCTATTAATTGTTGCCGGGAAGCTAGAGTAAG
TAGTTCGCCAGTTAATAGTTTGCGCAACGTTGTTGCCATTGCTACAGGCATCGTGGTGTCACGCTCGTCG
TTTGGTATGGCTTCATTCAGCTCCGGTTCCCAACGATCAAGGCGAGTTACATGATCCCCCATGTTGTGCA
AAAAAGCGGTTAGCTCCTTCGGTCCTCCGATCGTTGTCAGAAGTAAGTTGGCCGCAGTGTTATCACTCAT
GGTTATGGCAGCACTGCATAATTCTCTTACTGTCATGCCATCCGTAAGATGCTTTTCTGTGACTGGTGAG
TACTCAACCAAGTCATTCTGAGAATAGTGTATGCGGCGACCGAGTTGCTCTTGCCCGGCGTCAATACGGG
ATAATACCGCGCCACATAGCAGAACTTTAAAAGTGCTCATCATTGGAAAACGTTCTTCGGGGCGAAAACT
CTCAAGGATCTTACCGCTGTTGAGATCCAGTTCGATGTAACCCACTCGTGCACCCAACTGATCTTCAGCA
TCTTTTACTTTCACCAGCGTTTCTGGGTGAGCAAAAACAGGAAGGCAAAATGCCGCAAAAAAGGGAATAA
GGGCGACACGGAAATGTTGAATACTCATACTCTTCCTTTTTCAATATTATTGAAGCATTTATCAGGGTTA
TTGTCTCATGAGCGGATACATATTTGAATGTATTTAGAAAAATAAACAAATAGGGGTTCCGCGCACATTT
CCCCGAAAAGTGCCACCTGACGTC
Features (pLannotate 1.2.2; 21 found; start..end, strand, type, name):
     28..80      -  misc_feature   bom (fragment): basis of mobility region from pBR322
    235..614     +  enhancer       CMV enhancer: human cytomegalovirus immediate early enhancer
    615..818     +  promoter       CMV promoter: human cytomegalovirus (CMV) immediate early promoter
    814..847     +  LTR            5' LTR (truncated) (fragment): truncated 5' long terminal repeat (LTR) from HIV-1
    863..881     +  promoter       T7 promoter: promoter for bacteriophage T7 RNA polymerase
   1048..1389    +  CDS            Y-FAST (fragment): small protein tag, derived from photoactive yellow protein, that allows in vivo fluorescent labeling by addition of a cell-permeant fluorogen (Plamont et al., 2016)
   1496..1514    -  promoter       SP6 promoter: promoter for bacteriophage SP6 RNA polymerase
   1540..1764    +  polyA_signal   bGH poly(A) signal: bovine growth hormone polyadenylation signal
   1768..1789    +  promoter       SV40 promoter (fragment): SV40 enhancer and early promoter
   1810..2238    +  rep_origin     f1 ori (sequence partly withheld): f1 bacteriophage origin of replication; arrow indicates direction of (+) strand synthesis
   2252..2581    +  promoter       SV40 promoter: SV40 enhancer and early promoter
   2648..3439    +  CDS            neo: KKA2_KLEPN - Also known as kan, nptII. Experimental evidence at protein level: Swiss-Prot protein existence level 1. Resistance to kanamycin, neomycin, paromomycin, ribostamycin, butirosin and gentamicin B. From Klebsiella pneumoniae.
   3463..3621    +  CDS            ble (fragment): BLE_KLEPN - Experimental evidence at protein level: Swiss-Prot protein existence level 1. Binding protein with a strong affinity to the bleomycin family of antibiotics. Binds to CL990; an antimitotic-antibiotic compound. From Klebsiella pneumoniae.
   3616..3737    +  polyA_signal   SV40 poly(A) signal: SV40 polyadenylation signal
   3810..3826    -  protein_bind   lac operator: The lac repressor binds to the lac operator to inhibit transcription in E. coli. This inhibition can be relieved by adding lactose or isopropyl-β-D-thiogalactopyranoside (IPTG). lac repressor encoded by lacI
   3834..3864    -  promoter       lac promoter: promoter for the E. coli lac operon
   3879..3900    -  protein_bind   CAP binding site: CAP binding activates transcription in the presence of cAMP. E. coli catabolite activator protein
   3913..4005    -  CDS            lacI (fragment): lac repressor; lacI; The lac repressor binds to the lac operator to inhibit transcription in E. coli. This inhibition can be relieved by adding lactose or isopropyl-β-D-thiogalactopyranoside (IPTG).
   4188..4776    -  rep_origin     ori: high-copy-number ColE1/pMB1/pBR322/pUC origin of replication
   4947..5807    -  CDS            AmpR: β-lactamase; bla; confers resistance to ampicillin, carbenicillin, and related antibiotics
   5808..5912    -  promoter       AmpR promoter: bla
