[The description below was written by a language model from this plasmid's Addgene catalogue record and pLannotate feature annotations shown in this document.]
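Description:
PM-frNFAST is a mammalian expression plasmid built on the pcDNA3 backbone (about 5.9 kb in the sequenced record). It is designed to place the frNFAST protein fragment on the plasma membrane, facing the cytosol. It is propagated in E. coli from a high-copy ColE1/pUC-type origin with ampicillin selection through the β-lactamase gene. It also carries an f1 origin and small remnants of lac regulatory elements typical of this vector family. For selection in mammalian cells, an SV40 early promoter drives a neomycin phosphotransferase gene followed by an SV40 polyadenylation signal, which would allow G418 selection of stable transfectants.

The expression cassette uses the human CMV immediate-early enhancer and promoter, followed by a T7 promoter, the insert, a reverse-oriented SP6 promoter and the bovine growth hormone polyadenylation signal. The annotated coding segment matches a fragment of the FAST tag, a small protein derived from photoactive yellow protein that becomes fluorescent on binding a cell-permeant fluorogen. The partial match fits the name, since NFAST denotes the N-terminal portion of a split FAST system. Roughly 170 bases lie unannotated between the T7 promoter and this fragment. They could hold the plasma-membrane targeting sequence, but the record does not identify the targeting motif, and the cloning sites are listed as unknown. A short hit to an HIV-1 LTR at the end of the CMV promoter is probably an annotation artefact rather than a functional viral element.

According to the associated publication title, the construct belongs to a set of reversible chemogenetic reporters for detecting membrane contact dynamics. In such a system it would presumably be paired with a complementary FAST fragment anchored on another organelle.
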