Addgene plasmid #233602: PM-frNFAST
Purpose: Expression of frNFAST on the PM facing the cytosol
Depositing lab: Riccardo Filadi. Depositing organization: CNR, Institute of Neuroscience. Publication: Simultaneous detection of membrane contact dynamics and associated Ca(2+) signals by reversible chemogenetic reporters. Garcia Casas P, Rossini M, Pavenius L, Saeed M, Arnst N, Sonda S, Fernandes T, D'Arsie I, Bruzzone M, Berno V, Raimondi A, Sassano ML, Naia L, Barbieri E, Sigismund S, Agostinis P, Sturlese M, Niemeyer BA, Brismar H, Ankarcrona M, Gautier A, Pizzo P, Filadi R. Nat Commun. 2024 Nov 12;15(1):9775. doi: 10.1038/s41467-024-52985-0. PubMed 39532847.
Backbone
  Vector backbone: pcDNA3
  Vector type: Mammalian Expression
Growth in bacteria
  Bacterial resistance: Ampicillin, 100 μg/mL
  Growth temperature: 37°C
  Growth strain: DH5alpha
  Copy number: High Copy
Gene/Insert
  Gene/Insert name: frNFAST
  Species: Other
  Promoter: CMV
  Cloning method: Restriction Enzyme; 5′ cloning site Unknown (unknown if destroyed)
Terms and licenses: Academic/Nonprofit Terms; Industry Terms: Not Available to Industry
How to cite: PM-frNFAST was a gift from Riccardo Filadi (Addgene plasmid # 233602 ; http://n2t.net/addgene:233602 ; RRID:Addgene_233602)
