>Addgene plasmid #233602 | PM-frNFAST | depositor partial sequence | sequence record 468251 | PM-frNFAST
AAGCTTGCCACCATGGGCTGCATCAAGTCCAAGGGCAAGGACTCCGCCGGCGGCGAACAAAAACTTATTT
CTGAAGAGGACTTGGAATTCGGCAGCGGAGGAGGCTCCGGAGGAGGCGGCAGCGGCGGAGGGAAGAAAAG
CGGAGGCGGAGGCTCCGGAATGGAGCATGTTGCCTTTGGCAGTGAGGACATCGAGAACACTTTGGCCAAA
ATGGACGACGGACAACTGGATGGGTTGGCCTTTGGCGCAATTCAGCTCGATGGTGACGGGAATATCCTGC
AGTACAATGCTGCTGAAGGAGACATCACAGGCAGAGATCCCAAACAGGTGATTGGGAAGAACTTATTCAA
GGATGTTGCACCTGGAACGGTTTCCTCCGGGTTTTACGGCAAATTCAAGGAAGGCGTAGCGTCAGGGAAT
CTGAACACCATGTTCGAATGGATGATACCGACAAGCAGGGGACCAACCAAGGTCAAGATACACATGAAGA
AAGCCCTTTCCTAAGGTACC
